Addgene plasmid #46072: pEGFP-Map7-856-1351
Depositing lab: Edgar Gomes. Depositing organization: INSERM, ADR Paris VI, St-Antoine. Publication: MAP and kinesin-dependent nuclear positioning is required for skeletal muscle function. Metzger T, Gache V, Xu M, Cadot B, Folker ES, Richardson BE, Gomes ER, Baylies MK. Nature. 2012 Mar 18;484(7392):120-4. doi: 10.1038/nature10914. PubMed 22425998.
Backbone
  Vector backbone: pEGFP
  Backbone manufacturer: Clontech
  Total vector size (bp): 5247
  Vector type: Mammalian Expression
  Selectable markers: Neomycin (select with G418)
Growth in bacteria
  Bacterial resistance: Kanamycin, 50 μg/mL
  Growth temperature: 37°C
  Growth strain: DH5alpha
  Copy number: High Copy
Gene/Insert
  Gene/Insert name: Map7D1-856-1351
  Species: M. musculus (mouse)
  Insert size (bp): 496
  Tag / fusion protein: GFP (N terminal on insert)
Terms and licenses: Academic/Nonprofit Terms; Industry Terms: Not Available to Industry
How to cite: pEGFP-Map7-856-1351 was a gift from Edgar Gomes (Addgene plasmid # 46072 ; http://n2t.net/addgene:46072 ; RRID:Addgene_46072)
