[The description below was written by a language model from this plasmid's Addgene catalogue record and pLannotate feature annotations shown in this document.]
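Description:
pEGFP-Map7-856-1351 is a mammalian expression plasmid of 5,247 bp built on the Clontech pEGFP backbone. It expresses a fragment of a mouse microtubule-associated protein fused to the C-terminus of EGFP. The human cytomegalovirus immediate-early enhancer and promoter drive the EGFP coding sequence. A short remnant of the multiple cloning site follows, then the insert in the same orientation, so the GFP tag sits at the N-terminus of the fragment. An SV40 polyadenylation signal terminates the transcript. The short "large T antigen" fragment annotated just upstream of this signal is probably part of the SV40-derived terminator region rather than a functional element.

The record is not fully consistent about the identity of the insert. The catalogue field names it Map7D1-856-1351 (mouse, 496 bp), whereas the plasmid name refers to Map7 and the sequence annotation matches a fragment of mouse MAP7 (Mtap7) spanning about 534 bp. The numbers 856-1351 span 496 positions, matching the stated insert size, so they appear to be nucleotide coordinates of the subcloned region.

A high-copy pUC-type origin supports propagation in E. coli, and an f1 origin is also present. A single NeoR/KanR (Tn5 aminoglycoside phosphotransferase) cassette is preceded by both a bacterial bla promoter and the SV40 early promoter, and ends with the HSV TK polyadenylation signal. It therefore confers kanamycin resistance in bacteria and G418 resistance in mammalian cells. The small ble and bGH poly(A) hits are fragmentary matches. The associated publication concerns MAP- and kinesin-dependent nuclear positioning in skeletal muscle, which suggests the construct serves as one of a set of truncations for mapping domain function or localization by fluorescence, although the record does not state this purpose.
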