Features (pLannotate 1.2.2; 15 found; start..end, strand, type, name):
     61..364     +  enhancer       CMV enhancer: human cytomegalovirus immediate early enhancer
    365..568     +  promoter       CMV promoter: human cytomegalovirus (CMV) immediate early promoter
    613..1329    +  CDS            EGFP: EGFP is a basic (constitutively fluorescent) green fluorescent protein published in 1996, derived from Aequorea victoria. It is reported to be a rapidly-maturing weak dimer with moderate acid sensitivity.
   1330..1364    +  misc_feature   MCS (fragment): multiple cloning site
   1372..1905    +  CDS            Map7 (fragment): MAP7_MOUSE - Also known as Mtap7. Experimental evidence at protein level: Swiss-Prot protein existence level 1. Microtubule-stabilizing protein that may play an important role during reorganization of microtubules during polarization and differentiation of epithelial cells. Associates with microtubules in a dynamic manner. May play a role in the formation of intercellular contacts. Colocalization with TRPV4 results in the redistribution of TRPV4 toward the membrane and may link cytoskeletal microfilaments. From Mus musculus (Mouse).
   1928..2012    +  CDS            large T antigen (fragment): large T antigen from SV40 (simian virus 40)
   2035..2156    +  polyA_signal   SV40 poly(A) signal: SV40 polyadenylation signal
   2190..2618    -  rep_origin     f1 ori (sequence partly withheld): f1 bacteriophage origin of replication; arrow indicates direction of (+) strand synthesis
   2645..2749    +  promoter       AmpR promoter: bla
   2751..3108    +  promoter       SV40 promoter: SV40 enhancer and early promoter
   3143..3937    +  CDS            NeoR/KanR: aminoglycoside phosphotransferase from Tn5; aph(3')-II (or nptII); confers resistance to neomycin, kanamycin, and G418 (Geneticin®)
   3958..4110    +  CDS            ble (fragment): BLE_KLEPN - Experimental evidence at protein level: Swiss-Prot protein existence level 1. Binding protein with a strong affinity to the bleomycin family of antibiotics. Binds to CL990; an antimitotic-antibiotic compound. From Klebsiella pneumoniae.
   4169..4216    +  polyA_signal   HSV TK poly(A) signal: herpes simplex virus thymidine kinase polyadenylation signal (Cole and Stacy, 1985)
   4307..4323    -  polyA_signal   bGH poly(A) signal (fragment): bovine growth hormone polyadenylation signal
   4545..5133    +  rep_origin     ori: high-copy-number ColE1/pMB1/pBR322/pUC origin of replication
>Addgene plasmid #46072 | pEGFP-Map7-856-1351 | depositor full sequence | sequence record 64888 | pEGFP-Map7-856-1351 sequence 5247 bps
TAGTTATTAATAGTAATCAATTACGGGGTCATTAGTTCATAGCCCATATATGGAGTTCCGCGTTACATAA
CTTACGGTAAATGGCCCGCCTGGCTGACCGCCCAACGACCCCCGCCCATTGACGTCAATAATGACGTATG
TTCCCATAGTAACGCCAATAGGGACTTTCCATTGACGTCAATGGGTGGAGTATTTACGGTAAACTGCCCA
CTTGGCAGTACATCAAGTGTATCATATGCCAAGTACGCCCCCTATTGACGTCAATGACGGTAAATGGCCC
GCCTGGCATTATGCCCAGTACATGACCTTATGGGACTTTCCTACTTGGCAGTACATCTACGTATTAGTCA
TCGCTATTACCATGGTGATGCGGTTTTGGCAGTACATCAATGGGCGTGGATAGCGGTTTGACTCACGGGG
ATTTCCAAGTCTCCACCCCATTGACGTCAATGGGAGTTTGTTTTGGCACCAAAATCAACGGGACTTTCCA
AAATGTCGTAACAACTCCGCCCCATTGACGCAAATGGGCGGTAGGCGTGTACGGTGGGAGGTCTATATAA
GCAGAGCTGGTTTAGTGAACCGTCAGATCCGCTAGCGCTACCGGTCGCCACCATGGTGAGCAAGGGCGAG
GAGCTGTTCACCGGGGTGGTGCCCATCCTGGTCGAGCTGGACGGCGACGTAAACGGCCACAAGTTCAGCG
TGTCCGGCGAGGGCGAGGGCGATGCCACCTACGGCAAGCTGACCCTGAAGTTCATCTGCACCACCGGCAA
GCTGCCCGTGCCCTGGCCCACCCTCGTGACCACCCTGACCTACGGCGTGCAGTGCTTCAGCCGCTACCCC
GACCACATGAAGCAGCACGACTTCTTCAAGTCCGCCATGCCCGAAGGCTACGTCCAGGAGCGCACCATCT
TCTTCAAGGACGACGGCAACTACAAGACCCGCGCCGAGGTGAAGTTCGAGGGCGACACCCTGGTGAACCG
CATCGAGCTGAAGGGCATCGACTTCAAGGAGGACGGCAACATCCTGGGGCACAAGCTGGAGTACAACTAC
AACAGCCACAACGTCTATATCATGGCCGACAAGCAGAAGAACGGCATCAAGGTGAACTTCAAGATCCGCC
ACAACATCGAGGACGGCAGCGTGCAGCTCGCCGACCACTACCAGCAGAACACCCCCATCGGCGACGGCCC
CGTGCTGCTGCCCGACAACCACTACCTGAGCACCCAGTCCGCCCTGAGCAAAGACCCCAACGAGAAGCGC
GATCACATGGTCCTGCTGGAGTTCGTGACCGCCGCCGGGATCACTCTCGGCATGGACGAGCTGTACAAGT
CCGGACTCAGATCTCGAGCTCAAGCTTCGAATTCGATTATGACCATTCATGGACTAGCGAGCCATAAAAG
AGAGCGAGAAAGAGAACACGTTCCCTTCCACGTTTCCCCGGGCGCCCGCAGGACTCTGTCTCCATCTAAT
CTCAAAGCGAGGTCACCGGCTCCAGCCCGCCTTTGGCTCCCATCCAAGTCCATGCCTCATCTGCCTGGTA
CTCCCCGGCCTGCATCCTCCTTGCCTCCCGGCTCAGTCAGAGCTGCTTCCGCTCAGGCCCCCTCCTCCTC
TCCTGGCAACATCCGGCCTGTCAAGAGAGAAGTGAAAGTGGAGCCTGAGAAGAAAGACCCTTTACCCGCA
GTAAAGAGCAGGGTGCCATTAGTGAAGGTAGAGGAGGTCACAGTCGAAGAGGGGACACCCGTGAAGCCAC
CTGAGCCTGCTGCTCCAGCCTCGGCCCCCATTGCAACCCCAGCCCCTGCTCCAGCTACGGACCCGGCCCC
AGTCCCTGCACCATCATCCACTGTGACTGTCGGTGTAGTTCCTAAATCACTAGTGAATTCTGCAGTCGAC
GGTACCGCGGGCCCGGGATCCACCGGATCTAGATAACTGATCATAATCAGCCATACCACATTTGTAGAGG
TTTTACTTGCTTTAAAAAACCTCCCACACCTCCCCCTGAACCTGAAACATAAAATGAATGCAATTGTTGT
TGTTAACTTGTTTATTGCAGCTTATAATGGTTACAAATAAAGCAATAGCATCACAAATTTCACAAATAAA
GCATTTTTTTCACTGCATTCTAGTTGTGGTTTGTCCAAACTCATCAATGTATCTTAACGCGTAAATTGTA
AGCGTTAATATTTTGTTAAAATTCGCGTTAAATTTTTGTTAAATCAGCTCATTTTTTAACCAATAGGCCG
AAATCGGCAAAATCCCTTATAAATCAAAAGAATAGACCGAGATAGGGT
[37 nt withheld, positions 2289-2325]
AAAGAACGTGGACTCCAACGTCAAAGG
[49 nt withheld, positions 2353-2401]
T
[91 nt withheld, positions 2403-2493]
G
[124 nt withheld, positions 2495-2618]
CAGGTGGCACTTTTCGGGGAAATGTGCGCGGAACCCCTATTTGTTTATTTTTCTAAATACATTCAAATAT
GTATCCGCTCATGAGACAATAACCCTGATAAATGCTTCAATAATATTGAAAAAGGAAGAGTCCTGAGGCG
GAAAGAACCAGCTGTGGAATGTGTGTCAGTTAGGGTGTGGAAAGTCCCCAGGCTCCCCAGCAGGCAGAAG
TATGCAAAGCATGCATCTCAATTAGTCAGCAACCAGGTGTGGAAAGTCCCCAGGCTCCCCAGCAGGCAGA
AGTATGCAAAGCATGCATCTCAATTAGTCAGCAACCATAGTCCCGCCCCTAACTCCGCCCATCCCGCCCC
TAACTCCGCCCAGTTCCGCCCATTCTCCGCCCCATGGCTGACTAATTTTTTTTATTTATGCAGAGGCCGA
GGCCGCCTCGGCCTCTGAGCTATTCCAGAAGTAGTGAGGAGGCTTTTTTGGAGGCCTAGGCTTTTGCAAA
GATCGATCAAGAGACAGGATGAGGATCGTTTCGCATGATTGAACAAGATGGATTGCACGCAGGTTCTCCG
GCCGCTTGGGTGGAGAGGCTATTCGGCTATGACTGGGCACAACAGACAATCGGCTGCTCTGATGCCGCCG
TGTTCCGGCTGTCAGCGCAGGGGCGCCCGGTTCTTTTTGTCAAGACCGACCTGTCCGGTGCCCTGAATGA
ACTGCAAGACGAGGCAGCGCGGCTATCGTGGCTGGCCACGACGGGCGTTCCTTGCGCAGCTGTGCTCGAC
GTTGTCACTGAAGCGGGAAGGGACTGGCTGCTATTGGGCGAAGTGCCGGGGCAGGATCTCCTGTCATCTC
ACCTTGCTCCTGCCGAGAAAGTATCCATCATGGCTGATGCAATGCGGCGGCTGCATACGCTTGATCCGGC
TACCTGCCCATTCGACCACCAAGCGAAACATCGCATCGAGCGAGCACGTACTCGGATGGAAGCCGGTCTT
GTCGATCAGGATGATCTGGACGAAGAGCATCAGGGGCTCGCGCCAGCCGAACTGTTCGCCAGGCTCAAGG
CGAGCATGCCCGACGGCGAGGATCTCGTCGTGACCCATGGCGATGCCTGCTTGCCGAATATCATGGTGGA
AAATGGCCGCTTTTCTGGATTCATCGACTGTGGCCGGCTGGGTGTGGCGGACCGCTATCAGGACATAGCG
TTGGCTACCCGTGATATTGCTGAAGAGCTTGGCGGCGAATGGGCTGACCGCTTCCTCGTGCTTTACGGTA
TCGCCGCTCCCGATTCGCAGCGCATCGCCTTCTATCGCCTTCTTGACGAGTTCTTCTGAGCGGGACTCTG
GGGTTCGAAATGACCGACCAAGCGACGCCCAACCTGCCATCACGAGATTTCGATTCCACCGCCGCCTTCT
ATGAAAGGTTGGGCTTCGGAATCGTTTTCCGGGACGCCGGCTGGATGATCCTCCAGCGCGGGGATCTCAT
GCTGGAGTTCTTCGCCCACCCTAGGGGGAGGCTAACTGAAACACGGAAGGAGACAATACCGGAAGGAACC
CGCGCTATGACGGCAATAAAAAGACAGAATAAAACGCACGGTGTTGGGTCGTTTGTTCATAAACGCGGGG
TTCGGTCCCAGGGCTGGCACTCTGTCGATACCCCACCGAGACCCCATTGGGGCCAATACGCCCGCGTTTC
TTCCTTTTCCCCACCCCACCCCCCAAGTTCGGGTGAAGGCCCAGGGCTCGCAGCCAACGTCGGGGCGGCA
GGCCCTGCCATAGCCTCAGGTTACTCATATATACTTTAGATTGATTTAAAACTTCATTTTTAATTTAAAA
GGATCTAGGTGAAGATCCTTTTTGATAATCTCATGACCAAAATCCCTTAACGTGAGTTTTCGTTCCACTG
AGCGTCAGACCCCGTAGAAAAGATCAAAGGATCTTCTTGAGATCCTTTTTTTCTGCGCGTAATCTGCTGC
TTGCAAACAAAAAAACCACCGCTACCAGCGGTGGTTTGTTTGCCGGATCAAGAGCTACCAACTCTTTTTC
CGAAGGTAACTGGCTTCAGCAGAGCGCAGATACCAAATACTGTCCTTCTAGTGTAGCCGTAGTTAGGCCA
CCACTTCAAGAACTCTGTAGCACCGCCTACATACCTCGCTCTGCTAATCCTGTTACCAGTGGCTGCTGCC
AGTGGCGATAAGTCGTGTCTTACCGGGTTGGACTCAAGACGATAGTTACCGGATAAGGCGCAGCGGTCGG
GCTGAACGGGGGGTTCGTGCACACAGCCCAGCTTGGAGCGAACGACCTACACCGAACTGAGATACCTACA
GCGTGAGCTATGAGAAAGCGCCACGCTTCCCGAAGGGAGAAAGGCGGACAGGTATCCGGTAAGCGGCAGG
GTCGGAACAGGAGAGCGCACGAGGGAGCTTCCAGGGGGAAACGCCTGGTATCTTTATAGTCCTGTCGGGT
TTCGCCACCTCTGACTTGAGCGTCGATTTTTGTGATGCTCGTCAGGGGGGCGGAGCCTATGGAAAAACGC
CAGCAACGCGGCCTTTTTACGGTTCCTGGCCTTTTGCTGGCCTTTTGCTCACATGTTCTTTCCTGCGTTA
TCCCCTGATTCTGTGGATAACCGTATTACCGCCATGCAT
