>Addgene plasmid #46072 | pEGFP-Map7-856-1351 | addgene partial sequence | sequence record 66385 | EGFP_C
GGACTCAGATCTCGAGCTCAAGCTTCGAATTCACTAGTGATTATGACCATTCATGGACTAGCGAGCCATA
AAAGAGAGCGAGAAAGAGAACACGTTCCCTTCCACGTTTCCCCGGGCGCCCGCAGGACTCTGTCTCCATC
TAATCTCAAAGCGAGGTCACCGGCTCCAGCCCGCCTTTGGCTCCCATCCAAGTCCATGCCTCATCTGCCT
GGTACTCCCCGGCCTGCATCCTCCTTGCCTCCCGGCTCAGTCAGAGCTGCTTCCGCTCAGGCCCCCTCCT
CCTCTCCTGGCAACATCCGGCCTGTCAAGAGAGAAGTGAAAGTGGAGCCTGAGAAGAAAGACCCTTTACC
CGCAGTAAAGAGCAGGGTGCCATTAGTGAAGGTAGAGGAGGTCACAGTCGAAGAGGGGACACCCGTGAAG
CCACCTGAGCCTGCTGCTCCAGCCTCGGCCCCCATTGCAACCCCAGCCCCTGCTCCAGCTACGGACCCGG
CCCCAGTCCCTGCACCATCATCCACTGTGACTGTCGGTGTAGTTCCTAAATCGAATTCTGCAGTCGACGG
TACCGCGGGCCCGGGATCCACCGGATCTAGATAACTGATCATAATCAGCCATACCACATTTGTAGAGGTT
TTACTTGCTTTAAAAAACCTCCCACACCTCCCCCTGAACCTGAAACATAAAATGAATGCAATTGTTGTTG
TTAACTTGTTTATTGCAGCTTATAATGGTTACAAATAAAGCAATAGCATCACAAATTTCACAAATAAAG
